Addgene plasmid #112948: RhoA sensor (LSS-SGFP2-mCherry)
Purpose: RhoA FRET biosensor
Depositing lab: Dorus Gadella. Depositing organization: University of Amsterdam.
Backbone
  Vector backbone: pTriEX
  Vector type: Mammalian Expression
Growth in bacteria
  Bacterial resistance: Ampicillin, 100 μg/mL
  Growth temperature: 37°C
  Growth strain: DH5alpha
  Copy number: High Copy
Gene/Insert
  Gene/Insert name: Rhoa sensor
  Species: Synthetic
  Promoter: CMV
  Tag / fusion protein: LSS-SGFP2 (N terminal on insert); mCherry (N terminal on insert)
  Cloning method: Restriction Enzyme; 5′ cloning site unknown (unknown if destroyed)
Terms and licenses: Academic/Nonprofit Terms; Industry Terms: Not Available to Industry
How to cite: RhoA sensor (LSS-SGFP2-mCherry) was a gift from Dorus Gadella (Addgene plasmid # 112948 ; http://n2t.net/addgene:112948 ; RRID:Addgene_112948)
