[The description below was written by a language model from this plasmid's Addgene catalogue record and pLannotate feature annotations shown in this document.]
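Description:
RhoA sensor (LSS-SGFP2-mCherry) is a mammalian expression plasmid built on the pTriEX backbone that encodes a synthetic, single-chain FRET biosensor for the small GTPase RhoA. It is maintained in E. coli through a high-copy ColE1/pUC-type origin and selected with ampicillin via the β-lactamase gene. As is characteristic of pTriEX vectors, the expression cassette sits behind three stacked promoters. A CMV enhancer/promoter with a chimeric β-actin/β-globin intron drives mammalian expression. A T7 promoter with lac operator allows inducible bacterial expression, and a baculovirus p10 promoter serves insect cells. The cassette is closed by a rabbit β-globin polyadenylation signal and a T7 terminator. Flanking lef2/ORF603 and ORF1629 regions permit recombination into a baculovirus genome, and a single loxP site lies downstream of them.

In the annotated sequence the open reading frame runs, in order, through a fragment of human PKN1 (which contains the kinase's Rho-binding region), mCherry, a short segment matching ribosomal protein L9 that presumably serves as a linker, a GFP-derived fluorescent protein, and human RhoA. The automated annotation labels the GFP variant as an EGFP derivative, whereas the catalogue identifies it as LSS-SGFP2, a name that suggests a large-Stokes-shift form of SGFP2. In sensors of this design, GTP-loaded RhoA binds the PKN1 domain within the same molecule, altering energy transfer between the green donor and the mCherry acceptor. HSV and 6xHis tag sequences from the backbone follow RhoA, but the table does not show whether they are translated. A very short match to a COX8 presequence upstream is probably spurious. The construct is intended for imaging RhoA activation in living mammalian cells.
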