Features (pLannotate 1.2.2; 24 found; start..end, strand, type, name):
      4..39      +  CDS            lef2 (fragment): baculovirus late expression factor 2
    181..1008    +  misc_recomb    baculovirus recombination region (lef2/ORF603): contains ORF603 and part of lef2
   1020..1379    +  enhancer       CMV enhancer (fragment): human cytomegalovirus immediate early enhancer
   1381..1580    +  promoter       CMV promoter: human cytomegalovirus (CMV) immediate early promoter
   1732..1862    +  intron         chimeric intron (fragment): chimera between introns from chicken β-actin and rabbit β-globin
   1931..1949    +  promoter       T7 promoter: promoter for bacteriophage T7 RNA polymerase
   1950..1974    +  protein_bind   lac operator: The lac repressor binds to the lac operator to inhibit transcription in E. coli. This inhibition can be relieved by adding lactose or isopropyl-β-D-thiogalactopyranoside (IPTG). lac repressor encoded by lacI
   1990..2099    +  promoter       p10 promoter: baculovirus promoter for expression in insect cells
   2167..2183    +  CDS            COX8 presequence (fragment): mitochondrial presequence of human cytochrome c oxidase subunit VIII (Rizutto et al., 1989)
   2240..2419    +  CDS            PKN1 (fragment): PKN1_HUMAN - Also known as PAK1, PKN, PRK1, PRKCL1. Experimental evidence at protein level: Swiss-Prot protein existence level 1. PKC-related serine/threonine-protein kinase involved in various processes such as regulation of the intermediate filaments of the actin cytoskeleton, cell migration, tumor cell invasion and transcription regulation. Part of a signaling cascade that begins with the activation of the adrenergic receptor ADRA1B and leads to the activation of MAPK14. Regulates the cytoskeletal network by phosphorylating proteins such as VIM and neurofilament proteins NEFH, NEFL and NEFM
   2426..3133    +  CDS            mCherry: mCherry is a basic (constitutively fluorescent) red fluorescent protein published in 2004, derived from Discosoma sp.. It is reported to be a very rapidly-maturing monomer with low acid sensitivity.
   3125..3208    +  CDS            rplI (fragment): RL9_GEOKA - Protein inferred from homology: Swiss-Prot protein existence level 3. Binds to the 23S rRNA. From Geobacillus kaustophilus (strain HTA426).
   3332..4012    +  CDS            (3-F)Tyr-EGFP: (3-F)Tyr-EGFP is a basic (constitutively fluorescent) green fluorescent protein published in 2004, derived from Aequorea victoria.
   4019..4597    +  CDS            RhoA (sequence partly withheld): human Rho family small GTPase RhoA
   4634..4666    +  CDS            HSV tag: HSV (herpes simplex virus) epitope tag
   4676..4693    +  CDS            6xHis: 6xHis affinity tag
   4708..4776    +  CDS            HBB (fragment): HBB_PONPY - Experimental evidence at transcript level: Swiss-Prot protein existence level 2. Involved in oxygen transport from the lung to the various peripheral tissues. From Pongo pygmaeus (Bornean orangutan).
   4851..4906    +  polyA_signal   β-globin poly(A) signal: rabbit β-globin polyadenylation signal (Gil and Proudfoot, 1987)
   4994..5041    +  terminator     T7 terminator: transcription terminator for bacteriophage T7 RNA polymerase
   5054..5759    +  misc_recomb    baculovirus recombination region (ORF1629): contains part of ORF1629
   5768..5801    +  protein_bind   loxP: Cre-mediated recombination occurs in the 8-bp core sequence (GCATACAT). Cre recombinase
   5969..6556    -  rep_origin     ori: high-copy-number ColE1/pMB1/pBR322/pUC origin of replication
   6569..7429    -  CDS            AmpR: β-lactamase; bla; confers resistance to ampicillin, carbenicillin, and related antibiotics
   7430..7481    -  promoter       AmpR promoter (fragment): bla
>Addgene plasmid #112948 | RhoA sensor (LSS-SGFP2-mCherry) | depositor full sequence | sequence record 213024 | Full Sequence
TCCTGCATCTTTTAATCAAATCCCAAGATGTGTATAAACGCGCCGGTATGTACAGGAAGAGGTTTATACT
AAACTGTTACATTGCAAACGTGGTTTCGTGTGCCAAGTGTGAAAACCGATGTTTAATCAAGGCTCTGACG
CATTTCTACAACCACGACTCCAAGTGTGTGGGTGAAGTCATGCATCTTTTAATCAAATCCCAAGATGTGT
ATAAACCACCAAACTGCCAAAAAATGAAAACTGTCGACAAGCTCTGTCCGTTTGCTGGCAACTGCAAGGG
TCTCAATCCTATTTGTAATTATTGAATAATAAAACAATTATAAATGTCAAATTTGTTTTTTATTAACGAT
ACAAACCAAACGCAACAAGAACATTTGTAGTATTATCTATAATTGAAAACGCGTAGTTATAATCGCTGAG
GTAATATTTAAAATCATTTTCAAATGATTCACAGTTAATTTGCGACAATATAATTTTATTTTCACATAAA
CTAGACGCCTTGTCGTCTTCTTCTTCGTATTCCTTCTCTTTTTCATTTTTCTCTTCATAAAAATTAACAT
AGTTATTATCGTATCCATATATGTATCTATCGTATAGAGTAAATTTTTTGTTGTCATAAATATATATGTC
TTTTTTAATGGGGTGTATAGTACCGCTGCGCATAGTTTTTCTGTAATTTACAACAGTGCTATTTTCTGGT
AGTTCTTCGGAGTGTGTTGCTTTAATTATTAAATTTATATAATCAATGAATTTGGGATCGTCGGTTTTGT
ACAATATGTTGCCGGCATAGTACGCAGCTTCTTCTAGTTCAATTACACCATTTTTTAGCAGCACCGGATT
AACATAACTTTCCAAAATGTTGTACGAACCGTTAAACAAAAACAGTTCACCTCCCTTTTCTATACTATTG
TCTGCGAGCAGTTGTTTGTTGTTAAAAATAACAGCCATTGTAATGAGACGCACAAACTAATATCACAAAC
TGGAAATGTCTATCAATATATAGTTGCTGATGGCCGGCCTATTAATAGTAATCAATTACGGGGTCATTAG
TTCATAGCCCATATATGGAGTTCCGCGTTACATAACTTACGGTAAATGGCCCGCCTGGCTGACCGCCCAA
CGACCCCCGCCCATTGACGTCAATAATGACGTATGTTCCCATAGTAACGCCAATAGGGACTTTCCATTGA
CGTCAATGGGTGGAGTATTTACGGTAAACTGCCCACTTGGCAGTACATCAAGTGTATCATATGCCAAGTC
CGCCCCCTATTGACGTCAATGACGGTAAATGGCCCGCCTGGCATTATGCCCAGTACATGACCTTACGGGA
CTTTCCTACTTGGCAGTACATCTACGTATTAGTCATCGCTATTACCATGCTGATGCGGTTTTGGCAGTAC
ACCAATGGGCGTGGATAGCGGTTTGACTCACGGGGATTTCCAAGTCTCCACCCCATTGACGTCAATGGGA
GTTTGTTTTGGCACCAAAATCAACGGGACTTTCCAAAATGTCGTAATAACCCCGCCCCGTTGACGCAAAT
GGGCGGTAGGCGTGTACGGTGGGAGGTCTATATAAGCAGACGTCGTTTAGTGAACCGTCAGATCACTAGA
TGCTTTATTGCGGTAGTTTATCACAGTTAAATTGCTAACGCCAGTCTCGAACTTAACGTGCAGAAGTTGG
TCGTGAGGCACTGGGCAGGTAAGTATCGGGCCCTTTGTGCGGGGGGAGCGGCTCGGGGCTGTCCGCGGGG
GGACGGCTGCCTTCGGGGGGGACGGGGCAGGGCGGGGTTCGGCTTCTGGCGTGTGACCGGCGGCTCTAGA
GCCTCTGCTAACCATGTTCATGCCTTCTTCTTTTTCCTACAGCTCCTGGGCAACGTGCTGGTTATTGTGC
TGTCTCATCATTTTGGCAAAGAATTGGATCGGACCGAAATTAATACGACTCACTATAGGGGAATTGTGAG
CGGATAACAATTCCCCGGAGTTAATCCGGGACCTTTAATTCAACCCAACACAATATATTATAGTTAAATA
AGAATTATTATCAAATCATTTGTATATTAATTAAAATACTATACTGTAAATTACATTTTATTTACAATCA
AAGGAGATATACCATGGCACACCATCACCACCATCACGGATCTGGTTCTAGCCTGGGCCCCGTAGAGCTG
CTGCTGCGGGGCTCCTCGCGCCGCCTCGACCTGCTGCACCAGCAGCTGCAGGAGCTGCACGCCCACGGTT
CTGGTTCCCTGCTAGAGCAGCTGGGCCTGGCCGGGGCAGACCTGGCGGCCCCCGGGGTACAGCAGCAGCT
GGAGCTGGAGCGGGAGCGGCTGCGGCGGGAAATCCGCAAGGAGCTGAAGCTGAAGGAGGGTGCTGAGAAC
CTGCGGCGGGCCACCACTGACCTGGGCCGCGGTACCGGTGCCACCATGGTGAGCAAGGGCGAGGAGGATA
ACATGGCCATCATCAAGGAGTTCATGCGCTTCAAGGTGCACATGGAGGGCTCCGTGAACGGCCACGAGTT
CGAGATCGAGGGCGAGGGCGAGGGCCGCCCCTACGAGGGCACCCAGACCGCCAAGCTGAAGGTGACCAAG
GGTGGCCCCCTGCCCTTCGCCTGGGACATCCTGTCCCCTCAGTTCATGTACGGCTCCAAGGCCTACGTGA
AGCACCCCGCCGACATCCCCGACTACTTGAAGCTGTCCTTCCCCGAGGGCTTCAAGTGGGAGCGCGTGAT
GAACTTCGAGGACGGCGGCGTGGTGACCGTGACCCAGGACTCCTCCCTGCAGGACGGCGAGTTCATCTAC
AAGGTGAAGCTGCGCGGCACCAACTTCCCCTCCGACGGCCCCGTAATGCAGAAGAAGACCATGGGCTGGG
AGGCCTCCTCCGAGCGGATGTACCCCGAGGACGGCGCCCTGAAGGGCGAGATCAAGCAGAGGCTGAAGCT
GAAGGACGGCGGCCACTACGACGCTGAGGTCAAGACCACCTACAAGGCCAAGAAGCCCGTGCAGCTGCCC
GGCGCCTACAACGTCAACATCAAGTTGGACATCACCTCCCACAACGAGGACTACACCATCGTGGAACAGT
ACGAACGCGCCGAGGGCCGCCACTCCACCGGCGGCATGGACGAGCTGTACAAGTCCGGACTCAGATCTAA
CATCGAGGAAGCACAAAAGCAGAAGGAACAGAGACAGGCAGCAGAGGAGCTGGCAAACGGATCTGAAGCA
CAAAAGCAGAAGGAACAGAGACAGGCAGCAGAGGAGCTGGCAAACGGATCTGAAGCACAAAAGCAGAAGG
AACAGAGACAGGCAGCAGAGGAGCTGGCAAACGGATCCGTGAGCAAGGGCGAGGAGCTGTTCACCGGGGT
GGTGCCCATCCTGGTCGAGCTGGACGGCGACGTAAACGGCCACAAGTTCAGCGTGTCCGGCGAGGGCGAG
GGCGATGCCACCTACGGCAAGCTGACCCTGAAGTTCATCTGCACCACCGGCAAGCTGCCCGTGCCCTGGC
CCACCCTCGTGACCACCCTGAGCTACGGCGTGCAGTGCTTCGCCCGCTACCCCGACCACATGAAGCAGCA
CGACTTCTTCAAGTCCGCCATGCCCGAAGGCTACGTCCAGGAGCGCACCATCTTCTTCAAGGACGACGGC
AACTACAAGACCCGCGCCGAGGTGAAGTTCGAGGGCGACACCCTGGTGAACCGCATCGAGCTGAAGGGCA
TCGACTTCAAGGAGGACGGCAACATCCTGGGGCACAAGCTGGAGTACAACTACAACAGCCACAACGTCTA
TATCACCGCCGACAAGCAGAAGAACGGCATCAAGGCCAACTTCAAGATCCGCCACAACATCGAGGACGGC
GGCGTGCAGCTCGCCGACCACTACCAGCAGAACACCCCCATCGGCGACGGCCCCGTGCTGCTGCCCGACA
ACCACTACCTGAGCATCCAGTCCAAGCTGAGCAAAGACCCCAACGAGAAGCGCGATCACATGGTCCTGCT
GGAGTTCGTGACCGCCGCCGGGGCTAGC
[540 nt withheld, positions 4019-4558]
AGACGTGGGAAGAAAAAATCTGGGTGCCTTGTCTTGTGAAAGCTTGCGGCCGCACAGCTGTATACACGTG
CAAGCCAGCCAGAACTCGCCCCGGAAGACCCCGAGGATCTCGAGCACCACCATCACCATCACCATCACTA
AGTGATTAACCTCAGGTGCAGGCTGCCTATCAGAAGGTGGTGGCTGGTGTGGCCAATGCCCTGGCTCACA
AATACCACTGAGATCGATCTTTTTCCCTCTGCCAAAAATTATGGGGACATCATGAAGCCCCTTGAGCATC
TGACTTCTGGCTAATAAAGGAAATTTATTTTCATTGCAATAGTGTGTTGGAATTTTTTGTGTCTCTCACT
CGGAAGGACATATGGGAGGGCAAATCATTTAAAACATCAGAATGAGTATTTGGTTTAGAGTTTGGCAACA
TATGCCCATATGTAACTAGCATAACCCCTTGGGGCCTCTAAACGGGTCTTGAGGGGTTTTTTGCTGAAAG
CATGCGGAGGAAATTCTCCTTGAAGTTTCCCTGGTGTTCAAAGTAAAGGAGTTTGCACCAGACGCACCTC
TGTTCACTGGTCCGGCGTATTAAAACACGATACATTGTTATTAGTACATTTATTAAGCGCTAGATTCTGT
GCGTTGTTGATTTACAGACAATTGTTGTACGTATTTTAATAATTCATTAAATTTATAATCTTTAGGGTGG
TATGTTAGAGCGAAAATCAAATGATTTTCAGCGTCTTTATATCTGAATTTAAATATTAAATCCTCAATAG
ATTTGTAAAATAGGTTTCGATTAGTTTCAAACAAGGGTTGTTTTTCCGAACCGATGGCTGGACTATCTAA
TGGATTTTCGCTCAACGCCACAAAACTTGCCAAATCTTGTAGCAGCAATCTAGCTTTGTCGATATTCGTT
TGTGTTTTGTTTTGTAATAAAGGTTCGACGTCGTTCAAAATATTATGCGCTTTTGTATTTCTTTCATCAC
TGTCGTTAGTGTACAATTGACTCGACGTAAACACGTTAAATAGAGCTTGGACATATTTAACATCGGGCGT
GTTAGCTTTATTAGGCCGATTATCGTCGTCGTCCCAACCCTCGTCGTTAGAAGTTGCTTCCGAAGACGAT
TTTGCCATAGCCACACGACGCCTATTAATTGTGTCGGCTAACACGTCCGCGATCAAATTTGTAGTTGAGC
TTTTTGGAATTGCGATCGCATAACTTCGTATAGCATACATTATACGAAGTTATAAGCTCGGAACGCTGCG
CTCGGTCGTTCGGCTGCGGCGAGCGGTATCAGCTCACTCAAAGGCGGTAATACGGTTATCCACAGAATCA
GGGGATAACGCAGGAAAGAACATGTGAGCAAAAGGCCAGCAAAAGGCCAGGAACCGTAAAAAGGCCGCGT
TGCTGGCGTTTTTCCATAGGCTCCGCCCCCTGACGAGCATCACAAAAATCGACGCTCAAGTCAGAGGTGG
CGAAACCCGACAGGACTATAAAGATACCAGGCGTTTCCCCCTGGAAGCTCCCTCGTGCGCTCTCCTGTTC
CGACCCTGCCGCTTACCGGATACCTGTCCGCCTTTCTCCCTTCGGGAAGCGTGGCGCTTTCTCAATGCTC
ACGCTGTAGGTATCTCAGTTCGGTGTAGGTCGTTCGCTCCAAGCTGGGCTGTGTGCACGAACCCCCCGTT
CAGCCCGACCGCTGCGCCTTATCCGGTAACTATCGTCTTGAGTCCAACCCGGTAAGACACGACTTATCGC
CACTGGCAGCAGCCACTGGTAACAGGATTAGCAGAGCGAGGTATGTAGGCGGTGCTACAGAGTTCTTGAA
GTGGTGGCCTAACTACGGCTACACTAGAAGAACAGTATTTGGTATCTGCGCTCTGCTGAAGCCAGTTACC
TTCGGAAAAAGAGTTGGTAGCTCTTGATCCGGCAAACAAACCACCGCTGGTAGCGGTGGTTTTTTTGTTT
GCAAGCAGCAGATTACGCGCAGAAAAAAAGGATCTCAAGAAGATCCTTTGTTACCAATGCTTAATCAGTG
AGGCACCTATCTCAGCGATCTGTCTATTTCGTTCATCCATAGTTGCCTGACTCCCCGTCGTGTAGATAAC
TACGATACGGGAGGGCTTACCATCTGGCCCCAGTGCTGCAATGATACCGCGAGACCCACGCTCACCGGCT
CCAGATTTATCAGCAATAAACCAGCCAGCCGGAAGGGCCGAGCGCAGAAGTGGTCCTGCAACTTTATCCG
CCTCCATCCAGTCTATTAATTGTTGCCGGGAAGCTAGAGTAAGTAGTTCGCCAGTTAATAGTTTGCGCAA
CGTTGTTGCCATTGCTACAGGCATCGTGGTGTCACGCTCGTCGTTTGGTATGGCTTCATTCAGCTCCGGT
TCCCAACGATCAAGGCGAGTTACATGATCCCCCATGTTGTGCAAAAAAGCGGTTAGCTCCTTCGGTCCTC
CGATCGTTGTCAGAAGTAAGTTGGCCGCAGTGTTATCACTCATGGTTATGGCAGCACTGCATAATTCTCT
TACTGTCATGCCATCCGTAAGATGCTTTTCTGTGACTGGTGAGTACTCAACCAAGTCATTCTGAGAATAG
TGTATGCGGCGACCGAGTTGCTCTTGCCCGGCGTCAATACGGGATAATACCGCGCCACATAGCAGAACTT
TAAAAGTGCTCATCATTGGAAAACGTTCTTCGGGGCGAAAACTCTCAAGGATCTTACCGCTGTTGAGATC
CAGTTCGATGTAACCCACTCGTGCACCCAACTGATCTTCAGCATCTTTTACTTTCACCAGCGTTTCTGGG
TGAGCAAAAACAGGAAGGCAAAATGCCGCAAAAAAGGGAATAAGGGCGACACGGAAATGTTGAATACTCA
TACTCTTCCTTTTTCAATATTATTGAAGCATTTATCAGGGTTATTGTCTCATGTCCGCGCGTT
