Features (pLannotate 1.2.2; 24 found; start..end, strand, type, name):
      4..39      +  CDS            lef2 (fragment): baculovirus late expression factor 2
    181..1008    +  misc_recomb    baculovirus recombination region (lef2/ORF603): contains ORF603 and part of lef2
   1020..1379    +  enhancer       CMV enhancer (fragment): human cytomegalovirus immediate early enhancer
   1381..1580    +  promoter       CMV promoter: human cytomegalovirus (CMV) immediate early promoter
   1732..1862    +  intron         chimeric intron (fragment): chimera between introns from chicken β-actin and rabbit β-globin
   1931..1949    +  promoter       T7 promoter: promoter for bacteriophage T7 RNA polymerase
   1950..1974    +  protein_bind   lac operator: The lac repressor binds to the lac operator to inhibit transcription in E. coli. This inhibition can be relieved by adding lactose or isopropyl-β-D-thiogalactopyranoside (IPTG). lac repressor encoded by lacI
   1990..2099    +  promoter       p10 promoter: baculovirus promoter for expression in insect cells
   2167..2183    +  CDS            COX8 presequence (fragment): mitochondrial presequence of human cytochrome c oxidase subunit VIII (Rizutto et al., 1989)
   2240..2419    +  CDS            PKN1 (fragment): PKN1_HUMAN - Also known as PAK1, PKN, PRK1, PRKCL1. Experimental evidence at protein level: Swiss-Prot protein existence level 1. PKC-related serine/threonine-protein kinase involved in various processes such as regulation of the intermediate filaments of the actin cytoskeleton, cell migration, tumor cell invasion and transcription regulation. Part of a signaling cascade that begins with the activation of the adrenergic receptor ADRA1B and leads to the activation of MAPK14. Regulates the cytoskeletal network by phosphorylating proteins such as VIM and neurofilament proteins NEFH, NEFL and NEFM
   2426..3133    +  CDS            mCherry: mCherry is a basic (constitutively fluorescent) red fluorescent protein published in 2004, derived from Discosoma sp.. It is reported to be a very rapidly-maturing monomer with low acid sensitivity.
   3125..3208    +  CDS            rplI (fragment): RL9_GEOKA - Protein inferred from homology: Swiss-Prot protein existence level 3. Binds to the 23S rRNA. From Geobacillus kaustophilus (strain HTA426).
   3332..4012    +  CDS            (3-F)Tyr-EGFP: (3-F)Tyr-EGFP is a basic (constitutively fluorescent) green fluorescent protein published in 2004, derived from Aequorea victoria.
   4019..4597    +  CDS            RhoA (sequence partly withheld): human Rho family small GTPase RhoA
   4634..4666    +  CDS            HSV tag: HSV (herpes simplex virus) epitope tag
   4676..4693    +  CDS            6xHis: 6xHis affinity tag
   4708..4776    +  CDS            HBB (fragment): HBB_PONPY - Experimental evidence at transcript level: Swiss-Prot protein existence level 2. Involved in oxygen transport from the lung to the various peripheral tissues. From Pongo pygmaeus (Bornean orangutan).
   4851..4906    +  polyA_signal   β-globin poly(A) signal: rabbit β-globin polyadenylation signal (Gil and Proudfoot, 1987)
   4994..5041    +  terminator     T7 terminator: transcription terminator for bacteriophage T7 RNA polymerase
   5054..5759    +  misc_recomb    baculovirus recombination region (ORF1629): contains part of ORF1629
   5768..5801    +  protein_bind   loxP: Cre-mediated recombination occurs in the 8-bp core sequence (GCATACAT). Cre recombinase
   5969..6556    -  rep_origin     ori: high-copy-number ColE1/pMB1/pBR322/pUC origin of replication
   6569..7429    -  CDS            AmpR: β-lactamase; bla; confers resistance to ampicillin, carbenicillin, and related antibiotics
   7430..7481    -  promoter       AmpR promoter (fragment): bla
>Addgene plasmid #112948 | RhoA sensor (LSS-SGFP2-mCherry) | addgene full sequence | sequence record 220190 | Addgene NGS Result
TCCTGCATCTTTTAATCAAATCCCAAGATGTGTATAAACGCGCCGGTATGTACAGGAAGAGGTTTATACT
AAACTGTTACATTGCAAACGTGGTTTCGTGTGCCAAGTGTGAAAACCGATGTTTAATCAAGGCTCTGACG
CATTTCTACAACCACGACTCCAAGTGTGTGGGTGAAGTCATGCATCTTTTAATCAAATCCCAAGATGTGT
ATAAACCACCAAACTGCCAAAAAATGAAAACTGTCGACAAGCTCTGTCCGTTTGCTGGCAACTGCAAGGG
TCTCAATCCTATTTGTAATTATTGAATAATAAAACAATTATAAATGTCAAATTTGTTTTTTATTAACGAT
ACAAACCAAACGCAACAAGAACATTTGTAGTATTATCTATAATTGAAAACGCGTAGTTATAATCGCTGAG
GTAATATTTAAAATCATTTTCAAATGATTCACAGTTAATTTGCGACAATATAATTTTATTTTCACATAAA
CTAGACGCCTTGTCGTCTTCTTCTTCGTATTCCTTCTCTTTTTCATTTTTCTCTTCATAAAAATTAACAT
AGTTATTATCGTATCCATATATGTATCTATCGTATAGAGTAAATTTTTTGTTGTCATAAATATATATGTC
TTTTTTAATGGGGTGTATAGTACCGCTGCGCATAGTTTTTCTGTAATTTACAACAGTGCTATTTTCTGGT
AGTTCTTCGGAGTGTGTTGCTTTAATTATTAAATTTATATAATCAATGAATTTGGGATCGTCGGTTTTGT
ACAATATGTTGCCGGCATAGTACGCAGCTTCTTCTAGTTCAATTACACCATTTTTTAGCAGCACCGGATT
AACATAACTTTCCAAAATGTTGTACGAACCGTTAAACAAAAACAGTTCACCTCCCTTTTCTATACTATTG
TCTGCGAGCAGTTGTTTGTTGTTAAAAATAACAGCCATTGTAATGAGACGCACAAACTAATATCACAAAC
TGGAAATGTCTATCAATATATAGTTGCTGATGGCCGGCCTATTAATAGTAATCAATTACGGGGTCATTAG
TTCATAGCCCATATATGGAGTTCCGCGTTACATAACTTACGGTAAATGGCCCGCCTGGCTGACCGCCCAA
CGACCCCCGCCCATTGACGTCAATAATGACGTATGTTCCCATAGTAACGCCAATAGGGACTTTCCATTGA
CGTCAATGGGTGGAGTATTTACGGTAAACTGCCCACTTGGCAGTACATCAAGTGTATCATATGCCAAGTC
CGCCCCCTATTGACGTCAATGACGGTAAATGGCCCGCCTGGCATTATGCCCAGTACATGACCTTACGGGA
CTTTCCTACTTGGCAGTACATCTACGTATTAGTCATCGCTATTACCATGCTGATGCGGTTTTGGCAGTAC
ACCAATGGGCGTGGATAGCGGTTTGACTCACGGGGATTTCCAAGTCTCCACCCCATTGACGTCAATGGGA
GTTTGTTTTGGCACCAAAATCAACGGGACTTTCCAAAATGTCGTAATAACCCCGCCCCGTTGACGCAAAT
GGGCGGTAGGCGTGTACGGTGGGAGGTCTATATAAGCAGACGTCGTTTAGTGAACCGTCAGATCACTAGA
TGCTTTATTGCGGTAGTTTATCACAGTTAAATTGCTAACGCCAGTCTCGAACTTAACGTGCAGAAGTTGG
TCGTGAGGCACTGGGCAGGTAAGTATCGGGCCCTTTGTGCGGGGGGAGCGGCTCGGGGCTGTCCGCGGGG
GGACGGCTGCCTTCGGGGGGGACGGGGCAGGGCGGGGTTCGGCTTCTGGCGTGTGACCGGCGGCTCTAGA
GCCTCTGCTAACCATGTTCATGCCTTCTTCTTTTTCCTACAGCTCCTGGGCAACGTGCTGGTTATTGTGC
TGTCTCATCATTTTGGCAAAGAATTGGATCGGACCGAAATTAATACGACTCACTATAGGGGAATTGTGAG
CGGATAACAATTCCCCGGAGTTAATCCGGGACCTTTAATTCAACCCAACACAATATATTATAGTTAAATA
AGAATTATTATCAAATCATTTGTATATTAATTAAAATACTATACTGTAAATTACATTTTATTTACAATCA
AAGGAGATATACCATGGCACACCATCACCACCATCACGGATCTGGTTCTAGCCTGGGCCCCGTAGAGCTG
CTGCTGCGGGGCTCCTCGCGCCGCCTCGACCTGCTGCACCAGCAGCTGCAGGAGCTGCACGCCCACGGTT
CTGGTTCCCTGCTAGAGCAGCTGGGCCTGGCCGGGGCAGACCTGGCGGCCCCCGGGGTACAGCAGCAGCT
GGAGCTGGAGCGGGAGCGGCTGCGGCGGGAAATCCGCAAGGAGCTGAAGCTGAAGGAGGGTGCTGAGAAC
CTGCGGCGGGCCACCACTGACCTGGGCCGCGGTACCGGTGCCACCATGGTGAGCAAGGGCGAGGAGGATA
ACATGGCCATCATCAAGGAGTTCATGCGCTTCAAGGTGCACATGGAGGGCTCCGTGAACGGCCACGAGTT
CGAGATCGAGGGCGAGGGCGAGGGCCGCCCCTACGAGGGCACCCAGACCGCCAAGCTGAAGGTGACCAAG
GGTGGCCCCCTGCCCTTCGCCTGGGACATCCTGTCCCCTCAGTTCATGTACGGCTCCAAGGCCTACGTGA
AGCACCCCGCCGACATCCCCGACTACTTGAAGCTGTCCTTCCCCGAGGGCTTCAAGTGGGAGCGCGTGAT
GAACTTCGAGGACGGCGGCGTGGTGACCGTGACCCAGGACTCCTCCCTGCAGGACGGCGAGTTCATCTAC
AAGGTGAAGCTGCGCGGCACCAACTTCCCCTCCGACGGCCCCGTAATGCAGAAGAAGACCATGGGCTGGG
AGGCCTCCTCCGAGCGGATGTACCCCGAGGACGGCGCCCTGAAGGGCGAGATCAAGCAGAGGCTGAAGCT
GAAGGACGGCGGCCACTACGACGCTGAGGTCAAGACCACCTACAAGGCCAAGAAGCCCGTGCAGCTGCCC
GGCGCCTACAACGTCAACATCAAGTTGGACATCACCTCCCACAACGAGGACTACACCATCGTGGAACAGT
ACGAACGCGCCGAGGGCCGCCACTCCACCGGCGGCATGGACGAGCTGTACAAGTCCGGACTCAGATCTAA
CATCGAGGAAGCACAAAAGCAGAAGGAACAGAGACAGGCAGCAGAGGAGCTGGCAAACGGATCTGAAGCA
CAAAAGCAGAAGGAACAGAGACAGGCAGCAGAGGAGCTGGCAAACGGATCTGAAGCACAAAAGCAGAAGG
AACAGAGACAGGCAGCAGAGGAGCTGGCAAACGGATCCGTGAGCAAGGGCGAGGAGCTGTTCACCGGGGT
GGTGCCCATCCTGGTCGAGCTGGACGGCGACGTAAACGGCCACAAGTTCAGCGTGTCCGGCGAGGGCGAG
GGCGATGCCACCTACGGCAAGCTGACCCTGAAGTTCATCTGCACCACCGGCAAGCTGCCCGTGCCCTGGC
CCACCCTCGTGACCACCCTGAGCTACGGCGTGCAGTGCTTCGCCCGCTACCCCGACCACATGAAGCAGCA
CGACTTCTTCAAGTCCGCCATGCCCGAAGGCTACGTCCAGGAGCGCACCATCTTCTTCAAGGACGACGGC
AACTACAAGACCCGCGCCGAGGTGAAGTTCGAGGGCGACACCCTGGTGAACCGCATCGAGCTGAAGGGCA
TCGACTTCAAGGAGGACGGCAACATCCTGGGGCACAAGCTGGAGTACAACTACAACAGCCACAACGTCTA
TATCACCGCCGACAAGCAGAAGAACGGCATCAAGGCCAACTTCAAGATCCGCCACAACATCGAGGACGGC
GGCGTGCAGCTCGCCGACCACTACCAGCAGAACACCCCCATCGGCGACGGCCCCGTGCTGCTGCCCGACA
ACCACTACCTGAGCATCCAGTCCAAGCTGAGCAAAGACCCCAACGAGAAGCGCGATCACATGGTCCTGCT
GGAGTTCGTGACCGCCGCCGGGGCTAGC
[540 nt withheld, positions 4019-4558]
AGACGTGGGAAGAAAAAATCTGGGTGCCTTGTCTTGTGAAAGCTTGCGGCCGCACAGCTGTATACACGTG
CAAGCCAGCCAGAACTCGCCCCGGAAGACCCCGAGGATCTCGAGCACCACCATCACCATCACCATCACTA
AGTGATTAACCTCAGGTGCAGGCTGCCTATCAGAAGGTGGTGGCTGGTGTGGCCAATGCCCTGGCTCACA
AATACCACTGAGATCGATCTTTTTCCCTCTGCCAAAAATTATGGGGACATCATGAAGCCCCTTGAGCATC
TGACTTCTGGCTAATAAAGGAAATTTATTTTCATTGCAATAGTGTGTTGGAATTTTTTGTGTCTCTCACT
CGGAAGGACATATGGGAGGGCAAATCATTTAAAACATCAGAATGAGTATTTGGTTTAGAGTTTGGCAACA
TATGCCCATATGTAACTAGCATAACCCCTTGGGGCCTCTAAACGGGTCTTGAGGGGTTTTTTGCTGAAAG
CATGCGGAGGAAATTCTCCTTGAAGTTTCCCTGGTGTTCAAAGTAAAGGAGTTTGCACCAGACGCACCTC
TGTTCACTGGTCCGGCGTATTAAAACACGATACATTGTTATTAGTACATTTATTAAGCGCTAGATTCTGT
GCGTTGTTGATTTACAGACAATTGTTGTACGTATTTTAATAATTCATTAAATTTATAATCTTTAGGGTGG
TATGTTAGAGCGAAAATCAAATGATTTTCAGCGTCTTTATATCTGAATTTAAATATTAAATCCTCAATAG
ATTTGTAAAATAGGTTTCGATTAGTTTCAAACAAGGGTTGTTTTTCCGAACCGATGGCTGGACTATCTAA
TGGATTTTCGCTCAACGCCACAAAACTTGCCAAATCTTGTAGCAGCAATCTAGCTTTGTCGATATTCGTT
TGTGTTTTGTTTTGTAATAAAGGTTCGACGTCGTTCAAAATATTATGCGCTTTTGTATTTCTTTCATCAC
TGTCGTTAGTGTACAATTGACTCGACGTAAACACGTTAAATAGAGCTTGGACATATTTAACATCGGGCGT
GTTAGCTTTATTAGGCCGATTATCGTCGTCGTCCCAACCCTCGTCGTTAGAAGTTGCTTCCGAAGACGAT
TTTGCCATAGCCACACGACGCCTATTAATTGTGTCGGCTAACACGTCCGCGATCAAATTTGTAGTTGAGC
TTTTTGGAATTGCGATCGCATAACTTCGTATAGCATACATTATACGAAGTTATAAGCTCGGAACGCTGCG
CTCGGTCGTTCGGCTGCGGCGAGCGGTATCAGCTCACTCAAAGGCGGTAATACGGTTATCCACAGAATCA
GGGGATAACGCAGGAAAGAACATGTGAGCAAAAGGCCAGCAAAAGGCCAGGAACCGTAAAAAGGCCGCGT
TGCTGGCGTTTTTCCATAGGCTCCGCCCCCTGACGAGCATCACAAAAATCGACGCTCAAGTCAGAGGTGG
CGAAACCCGACAGGACTATAAAGATACCAGGCGTTTCCCCCTGGAAGCTCCCTCGTGCGCTCTCCTGTTC
CGACCCTGCCGCTTACCGGATACCTGTCCGCCTTTCTCCCTTCGGGAAGCGTGGCGCTTTCTCATAGCTC
ACGCTGTAGGTATCTCAGTTCGGTGTAGGTCGTTCGCTCCAAGCTGGGCTGTGTGCACGAACCCCCCGTT
CAGCCCGACCGCTGCGCCTTATCCGGTAACTATCGTCTTGAGTCCAACCCGGTAAGACACGACTTATCGC
CACTGGCAGCAGCCACTGGTAACAGGATTAGCAGAGCGAGGTATGTAGGCGGTGCTACAGAGTTCTTGAA
GTGGTGGCCTAACTACGGCTACACTAGAAGAACAGTATTTGGTATCTGCGCTCTGCTGAAGCCAGTTACC
TTCGGAAAAAGAGTTGGTAGCTCTTGATCCGGCAAACAAACCACCGCTGGTAGCGGTGGTTTTTTTGTTT
GCAAGCAGCAGATTACGCGCAGAAAAAAAGGATCTCAAGAAGATCCTTTGTTACCAATGCTTAATCAGTG
AGGCACCTATCTCAGCGATCTGTCTATTTCGTTCATCCATAGTTGCCTGACTCCCCGTCGTGTAGATAAC
TACGATACGGGAGGGCTTACCATCTGGCCCCAGTGCTGCAATGATACCGCGAGACCCACGCTCACCGGCT
CCAGATTTATCAGCAATAAACCAGCCAGCCGGAAGGGCCGAGCGCAGAAGTGGTCCTGCAACTTTATCCG
CCTCCATCCAGTCTATTAATTGTTGCCGGGAAGCTAGAGTAAGTAGTTCGCCAGTTAATAGTTTGCGCAA
CGTTGTTGCCATTGCTACAGGCATCGTGGTGTCACGCTCGTCGTTTGGTATGGCTTCATTCAGCTCCGGT
TCCCAACGATCAAGGCGAGTTACATGATCCCCCATGTTGTGCAAAAAAGCGGTTAGCTCCTTCGGTCCTC
CGATCGTTGTCAGAAGTAAGTTGGCCGCAGTGTTATCACTCATGGTTATGGCAGCACTGCATAATTCTCT
TACTGTCATGCCATCCGTAAGATGCTTTTCTGTGACTGGTGAGTACTCAACCAAGTCATTCTGAGAATAG
TGTATGCGGCGACCGAGTTGCTCTTGCCCGGCGTCAATACGGGATAATACCGCGCCACATAGCAGAACTT
TAAAAGTGCTCATCATTGGAAAACGTTCTTCGGGGCGAAAACTCTCAAGGATCTTACCGCTGTTGAGATC
CAGTTCGATGTAACCCACTCGTGCACCCAACTGATCTTCAGCATCTTTTACTTTCACCAGCGTTTCTGGG
TGAGCAAAAACAGGAAGGCAAAATGCCGCAAAAAAGGGAATAAGGGCGACACGGAAATGTTGAATACTCA
TACTCTTCCTTTTTCAATATTATTGAAGCATTTATCAGGGTTATTGTCTCATGTCCGCGCGTT
